>Addgene plasmid #132302 | pDONR221-MAGT1 | addgene full sequence | sequence record 261805 | Addgene NGS Result
CTTTCCTGCGTTATCCCCTGATTCTGTGGATAACCGTATTACCGCCTTTGAGTGAGCTGATACCGCTCGC
CGCAGCCGAACGACCGAGCGCAGCGAGTCAGTGAGCGAGGAAGCGGAAGAGCGCCCAATACGCAAACCGC
CTCTCCCCGCGCGTTGGCCGATTCATTAATGCAGCTGGCACGACAGGTTTCCCGACTGGAAAGCGGGCAG
TGAGCGCAACGCAATTAATACGCGTACCGCTAGCCAGGAAGAGTTTGTAGAAACGCAAAAAGGCCATCCG
TCAGGATGGCCTTCTGCTTAGTTTGATGCCTGGCAGTTTATGGCGGGCGTCCTGCCCGCCACCCTCCGGG
CCGTTGCTTCACAACGTTCAAATCCGCTCCCGGCGGATTTGTCCTACTCAGGAGAGCGTTCACCGACAAA
CAACAGATAAAACGAAAGGCCCAGTCTTCCGACTGAGCCTTTCGTTTTATTTGATGCCTGGCAGTTCCCT
ACTCTCGCGTTAACGCTAGCATGGATGTTTTCCCAGTCACGACGTTGTAAAACGACGGCCAGTCTTAAGC
TCGGGCCCCAAATAATGATTTTATTTTGACTGATAGTGACCTGTTCGTTGCAACACATTGATGAGCAATG
CTTTTTTATAATGCCAACTTTGTACAAAAAAGCAGGCTCCACCATGGCCGCCCGGTGGAGATTCTGGTGC
GTGTCCGTGACAATGGTGGTGGCCCTGCTGATCGTGTGCGACGTGCCATCCGCCTCTGCCCAGCGGAAGA
AGGAGATGGTGCTGAGCGAGAAGGTGTCCCAGCTGATGGAGTGGACAAACAAGCGGCCCGTGATCAGAAT
GAATGGCGACAAGTTCCGGAGACTGGTGAAGGCCCCCCCTCGGAACTACTCTGTGATCGTGATGTTTACC
GCCCTGCAGCTGCACAGACAGTGCGTGGTGTGCAAGCAGGCCGATGAGGAGTTCCAGATCCTGGCCAACA
GCTGGCGGTATAGCTCCGCCTTTACAAATAGAATCTTCTTTGCCATGGTGGACTTCGATGAGGGCTCCGA
CGTGTTTCAGATGCTGAACATGAATTCTGCCCCTACATTCATCAATTTTCCCGCCAAGGGCAAGCCTAAG
AGGGGCGATACCTACGAGCTGCAGGTGCGCGGCTTCTCCGCCGAGCAGATCGCAAGGTGGATCGCAGACC
GCACCGATGTGAACATCAGAGTGATCCGCCCACCCAATTACGCAGGACCACTGATGCTGGGACTGCTGCT
GGCCGTGATCGGAGGCCTGGTGTATCTGAGGCGCAGCAACATGGAGTTCCTGTTTAATAAGACAGGCTGG
GCCTTCGCCGCCCTGTGCTTTGTGCTGGCCATGACCTCCGGCCAGATGTGGAACCACATCCGGGGCCCTC
CATACGCCCACAAGAACCCCCACACCGGCCACGTGAATTATATCCACGGCTCTAGCCAGGCCCAGTTCGT
GGCCGAGACCCACATCGTGCTGCTGTTTAATGGCGGCGTGACACTGGGAATGGTGCTGCTGTGCGAGGCA
GCCACCTCTGACATGGATATCGGCAAGAGGAAGATCATGTGCGTGGCAGGAATCGGACTGGTGGTGCTGT
TCTTTTCTTGGATGCTGAGCATCTTCCGCTCCAAGTATCACGGCTACCCTTATTCTTTTCTGATGAGCGA
CCCAGCTTTCTTGTACAAAGTTGGCATTATAAGAAAGCATTGCTTATCAATTTGTTGCAACGAACAGGTC
ACTATCAGTCAAAATAAAATCATTATTTGCCATCCAGCTGATATCCCCTATAGTGAGTCGTATTACATGG
TCATAGCTGTTTCCTGGCAGCTCTGGCCCGTGTCTCAAAATCTCTGATGTTACATTGCACAAGATAAAAA
TATATCATCATGAACAATAAAACTGTCTGCTTACATAAACAGTAATACAAGGGGTGTTATGAGCCATATT
CAACGGGAAACGTCGAGGCCGCGATTAAATTCCAACATGGATGCTGATTTATATGGGTATAAATGGGCTC
GCGATAATGTCGGGCAATCAGGTGCGACAATCTATCGCTTGTATGGGAAGCCCGATGCGCCAGAGTTGTT
TCTGAAACATGGCAAAGGTAGCGTTGCCAATGATGTTACAGATGAGATGGTCAGACTAAACTGGCTGACG
GAATTTATGCCTCTTCCGACCATCAAGCATTTTATCCGTACTCCTGATGATGCATGGTTACTCACCACTG
CGATCCCCGGAAAAACAGCATTCCAGGTATTAGAAGAATATCCTGATTCAGGTGAAAATATTGTTGATGC
GCTGGCAGTGTTCCTGCGCCGGTTGCATTCGATTCCTGTTTGTAATTGTCCTTTTAACAGCGATCGCGTA
TTTCGTCTCGCTCAGGCGCAATCACGAATGAATAACGGTTTGGTTGATGCGAGTGATTTTGATGACGAGC
GTAATGGCTGGCCTGTTGAACAAGTCTGGAAAGAAATGCATAAACTTTTGCCATTCTCACCGGATTCAGT
CGTCACTCATGGTGATTTCTCACTTGATAACCTTATTTTTGACGAGGGGAAATTAATAGGTTGTATTGAT
GTTGGACGAGTCGGAATCGCAGACCGATACCAGGATCTTGCCATCCTATGGAACTGCCTCGGTGAGTTTT
CTCCTTCATTACAGAAACGGCTTTTTCAAAAATATGGTATTGATAATCCTGATATGAATAAATTGCAGTT
TCATTTGATGCTCGATGAGTTTTTCTAATCAGAATTGGTTAATTGGTTGTAACACTGGCAGAGCATTACG
CTGACTTGACGGGACGGCGCAAGCTCATGACCAAAATCCCTTAACGTGAGTTACGCGTCGTTCCACTGAG
CGTCAGACCCCGTAGAAAAGATCAAAGGATCTTCTTGAGATCCTTTTTTTCTGCGCGTAATCTGCTGCTT
GCAAACAAAAAAACCACCGCTACCAGCGGTGGTTTGTTTGCCGGATCAAGAGCTACCAACTCTTTTTCCG
AAGGTAACTGGCTTCAGCAGAGCGCAGATACCAAATACTGTTCTTCTAGTGTAGCCGTAGTTAGGCCACC
ACTTCAAGAACTCTGTAGCACCGCCTACATACCTCGCTCTGCTAATCCTGTTACCAGTGGCTGCTGCCAG
TGGCGATAAGTCGTGTCTTACCGGGTTGGACTCAAGACGATAGTTACCGGATAAGGCGCAGCGGTCGGGC
TGAACGGGGGGTTCGTGCACACAGCCCAGCTTGGAGCGAACGACCTACACCGAACTGAGATACCTACAGC
GTGAGCTATGAGAAAGCGCCACGCTTCCCGAAGGGAGAAAGGCGGACAGGTATCCGGTAAGCGGCAGGGT
CGGAACAGGAGAGCGCACGAGGGAGCTTCCAGGGGGAAACGCCTGGTATCTTTATAGTCCTGTCGGGTTT
CGCCACCTCTGACTTGAGCGTCGATTTTTGTGATGCTCGTCAGGGGGGCGGAGCCTATGGAAAAACGCCA
GCAACGCGGCCTTTTTACGGTTCCTGGCCTTTTGCTGGCCTTTTGCTCACATGTT
Features (pLannotate 1.2.2; 10 found; start..end, strand, type, name):
    121..213     +  CDS            lacI (fragment): lac repressor; lacI; The lac repressor binds to the lac operator to inhibit transcription in E. coli. This inhibition can be relieved by adding lactose or isopropyl-β-D-thiogalactopyranoside (IPTG).
    268..295     -  terminator     rrnB T2 terminator: transcription terminator T2 from the E. coli rrnB gene
    427..470     +  terminator     rrnB T1 terminator: Escherichia coli rrnB; transcription terminator T1 from the E. coli rrnB gene
    517..553     -  CDS            lacZα (fragment): LacZα fragment of β-galactosidase; lacZ fragment
    569..668     +  protein_bind   attL1: mutant version of attL; recombination site for the Gateway® LR reaction LR Clonase™
    674..1678    +  CDS            MAGT1: MAGT1_HUMAN - Also known as IAG2. Experimental evidence at protein level: Swiss-Prot protein existence level 1. May be involved in Mg(2+) transport in epithelial cells. From Homo sapiens (Human).
   1680..1779    -  protein_bind   attL2: mutant version of attL; recombination site for the Gateway® LR reaction LR Clonase™
   1797..1815    -  promoter       T7 promoter: promoter for bacteriophage T7 RNA polymerase
   1949..2758    +  CDS            KanR: aminoglycoside phosphotransferase; aph(3')-Ia; confers resistance to kanamycin in bacteria or G418 (Geneticin®) in eukaryotes
   2905..3493    +  rep_origin     ori: high-copy-number ColE1/pMB1/pBR322/pUC origin of replication
