[The description below was written by a language model from this plasmid's Addgene catalogue record and pLannotate feature annotations shown in this document.]
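Description:
pDONR221-MAGT1 is a Gateway entry clone built on the commercial pDONR221 donor backbone and carrying a codon-optimized open reading frame for human MAGT1 (also known as IAP, OST3B, MRX95 or SLC58A1). It belongs to a consortium collection of solute carrier and related transporter ORFs. The sequenced plasmid is 3,555 nt, consistent with a roughly 2.5 kb backbone plus the 1,005 bp insert. It is propagated in E. coli through a high-copy ColE1/pUC-type origin and selected with kanamycin via an aminoglycoside phosphotransferase (KanR) gene.

The MAGT1 coding sequence sits between attL1 and attL2, the recombination sites generated when an attB-flanked fragment is recombined into the donor vector. These sites allow the ORF to be moved directionally and in frame into any attR-containing destination vector in an LR Clonase reaction. Upstream of the cassette, rrnB T1 and T2 terminators insulate the insert from read-through transcription originating in the backbone. M13 forward and reverse priming sites flanking the cassette are used for sequence verification. A T7 promoter lies just outside attL2 on the opposite strand, and the short lacI and lacZα fragments annotated nearby are backbone remnants with no functional role.

Although the catalogue lists the vector type as mammalian expression, the feature table shows no eukaryotic promoter, polyadenylation signal or epitope tag, so the plasmid itself is not an expression construct. It serves as a shuttle source for subcloning MAGT1 into custom expression vectors. Whether the ORF ends in a stop codon is not stated in the record.
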