Addgene plasmid #132302: pDONR221-MAGT1
Purpose: Gateway entry clone with codon-optimized ORF sequence for subcloning into custom expression vectors
Depositing lab: RESOLUTE Consortium & Giulio Superti-Furga. Depositing organization: CeMM Research Center for Molecular Medicine. Publication: The RESOLUTE consortium: unlocking SLC transporters for drug discovery. Superti-Furga G, Lackner D, Wiedmer T, Ingles-Prieto A, Barbosa B, Girardi E, Goldmann U, Gurtl B, Klavins K, Klimek C, Lindinger S, Lineiro-Retes E, Muller AC, Onstein S, Redinger G, Reil D, Sedlyarov V, Wolf G, Crawford M, Everley R, ... Steppan CM. Nat Rev Drug Discov. 2020 Jul;19(7):429-430. doi: 10.1038/d41573-020-00056-6. PubMed 32265506.
Backbone
  Vector backbone: pDONR221
  Backbone manufacturer: Thermo Fisher Scientific
  Backbone size w/o insert (bp): 2550
  Vector type: Mammalian Expression
Growth in bacteria
  Bacterial resistance: Kanamycin, 50 μg/mL
  Growth temperature: 37°C
  Growth strain: Stbl3
  Copy number: High Copy
Gene/Insert
  Gene/Insert name: MAGT1 (alt name: DKFZp564K142, IAP, OST3B, MRX95, SLC58A1)
  Species: H. sapiens (human)
  Insert size (bp): 1005
  Entrez Gene: MAGT1 (a.k.a. IAP, MRX95, OST3B, PRO0756, FLJ14726, MGC64926, bA217H1.1, DKFZp564K142, RP11-217H1.1)
  Cloning method: Gateway Cloning
  Sequencing primers: 5′ M13-fwd; 3′ M13-rev
Terms and licenses: Academic/Nonprofit Terms; Industry Terms
Depositor comments: For more information on the full Resolute plasmid collection, please see www.addgene.org/depositor-collections/re-solute/. Please provide your feedback on this plasmid to the RESOLUTE consortium by filling out their RESOLUTE repository feedback form: https://forms.office.com/Pages/ResponsePage.aspx?id=0e05yklzmkS7rjFGQL4N7z4feCLQvEJAmVcOCM_u885UN1JJRko0Ukg4TVQwNTZLOUxPQVJWT1NHUCQlQCN0PWcu
How to cite: pDONR221-MAGT1 was a gift from RESOLUTE Consortium & Giulio Superti-Furga (Addgene plasmid # 132302 ; http://n2t.net/addgene:132302 ; RRID:Addgene_132302)
