>Addgene plasmid #132302 | pDONR221-MAGT1 | depositor partial sequence | sequence record 254004 | Codon-optimized ORF of MAGT1
ATGGCCGCCCGGTGGAGATTCTGGTGCGTGTCCGTGACAATGGTGGTGGCCCTGCTGATCGTGTGCGACG
TGCCATCCGCCTCTGCCCAGCGGAAGAAGGAGATGGTGCTGAGCGAGAAGGTGTCCCAGCTGATGGAGTG
GACAAACAAGCGGCCCGTGATCAGAATGAATGGCGACAAGTTCCGGAGACTGGTGAAGGCCCCCCCTCGG
AACTACTCTGTGATCGTGATGTTTACCGCCCTGCAGCTGCACAGACAGTGCGTGGTGTGCAAGCAGGCCG
ATGAGGAGTTCCAGATCCTGGCCAACAGCTGGCGGTATAGCTCCGCCTTTACAAATAGAATCTTCTTTGC
CATGGTGGACTTCGATGAGGGCTCCGACGTGTTTCAGATGCTGAACATGAATTCTGCCCCTACATTCATC
AATTTTCCCGCCAAGGGCAAGCCTAAGAGGGGCGATACCTACGAGCTGCAGGTGCGCGGCTTCTCCGCCG
AGCAGATCGCAAGGTGGATCGCAGACCGCACCGATGTGAACATCAGAGTGATCCGCCCACCCAATTACGC
AGGACCACTGATGCTGGGACTGCTGCTGGCCGTGATCGGAGGCCTGGTGTATCTGAGGCGCAGCAACATG
GAGTTCCTGTTTAATAAGACAGGCTGGGCCTTCGCCGCCCTGTGCTTTGTGCTGGCCATGACCTCCGGCC
AGATGTGGAACCACATCCGGGGCCCTCCATACGCCCACAAGAACCCCCACACCGGCCACGTGAATTATAT
CCACGGCTCTAGCCAGGCCCAGTTCGTGGCCGAGACCCACATCGTGCTGCTGTTTAATGGCGGCGTGACA
CTGGGAATGGTGCTGCTGTGCGAGGCAGCCACCTCTGACATGGATATCGGCAAGAGGAAGATCATGTGCG
TGGCAGGAATCGGACTGGTGGTGCTGTTCTTTTCTTGGATGCTGAGCATCTTCCGCTCCAAGTATCACGG
CTACCCTTATTCTTTTCTGATGAGC
